>Addgene plasmid #171052 | pLenti Vp64-dCas9 T2A mTagBFP2 | addgene full sequence | sequence record 337581 | Addgene NGS Result
GATTTAACAAAAATTTAACGCGAATTAATTCTGTGGAATGTGTGTCAGTTAGGGTGTGGAAAGTCCCCAG
GCTCCCCAGCAGGCAGAAGTATGCAAAGCATGCATCTCAATTAGTCAGCAACCAGGTGTGGAAAGTCCCC
AGGCTCCCCAGCAGGCAGAAGTATGCAAAGCATGCATCTCAATTAGTCAGCAACCATAGTCCCGCCCCTA
ACTCCGCCCATCCCGCCCCTAACTCCGCCCAGTTCCGCCCATTCTCCGCCCCATGGCTGACTAATTTTTT
TTATTTATGCAGAGGCCGAGGCCGCCTCTGCCTCTGAGCTATTCCAGAAGTAGTGAGGAGGCTTTTTTGG
AGGCCTAGGCTTTTGCAAAAAGCTCCCGGGAGCTTGTATATCCATTTTCGGATCTGATCAGCACGTGTTG
ACAATTAATCATCGGCATAGTATATCGGCATAGTATAATACGACAAGGTGAGGAACTAAACCATGGCCAA
GTTGACCAGTGCCGTTCCGGTGCTCACCGCGCGCGACGTCGCCGGAGCGGTCGAGTTCTGGACCGACCGG
CTCGGGTTCTCCCGGGACTTCGTGGAGGACGACTTCGCCGGTGTGGTCCGGGACGACGTGACCCTGTTCA
TCAGCGCGGTCCAGGACCAGGTGGTGCCGGACAACACCCTGGCCTGGGTGTGGGTGCGCGGCCTGGACGA
GCTGTACGCCGAGTGGTCGGAGGTCGTGTCCACGAACTTCCGGGACGCCTCCGGGCCGGCCATGACCGAG
ATCGGCGAGCAGCCGTGGGGGCGGGAGTTCGCCCTGCGCGACCCGGCCGGCAACTGCGTGCACTTCGTGG
CCGAGGAGCAGGACTGACACGTGCTACGAGATTTCGATTCCACCGCCGCCTTCTATGAAAGGTTGGGCTT
CGGAATCGTTTTCCGGGACGCCGGCTGGATGATCCTCCAGCGCGGGGATCTCATGCTGGAGTTCTTCGCC
CACCCCAACTTGTTTATTGCAGCTTATAATGGTTACAAATAAAGCAATAGCATCACAAATTTCACAAATA
AAGCATTTTTTTCACTGCATTCTAGTTGTGGTTTGTCCAAACTCATCAATGTATCTTATCATGTCTGTAT
ACCGTCGACCTCTAGCTAGAGCTTGGCGTAATCATGGTCATAGCTGTTTCCTGTGTGAAATTGTTATCCG
CTCACAATTCCACACAACATACGAGCCGGAAGCATAAAGTGTAAAGCCTGGGGTGCCTAATGAGTGAGCT
AACTCACATTAATTGCGTTGCGCTCACTGCCCGCTTTCCAGTCGGGAAACCTGTCGTGCCAGCTGCATTA
ATGAATCGGCCAACGCGCGGGGAGAGGCGGTTTGCGTATTGGGCGCTCTTCCGCTTCCTCGCTCACTGAC
TCGCTGCGCTCGGTCGTTCGGCTGCGGCGAGCGGTATCAGCTCACTCAAAGGCGGTAATACGGTTATCCA
CAGAATCAGGGGATAACGCAGGAAAGAACATGTGAGCAAAAGGCCAGCAAAAGGCCAGGAACCGTAAAAA
GGCCGCGTTGCTGGCGTTTTTCCATAGGCTCCGCCCCCCTGACGAGCATCACAAAAATCGACGCTCAAGT
CAGAGGTGGCGAAACCCGACAGGACTATAAAGATACCAGGCGTTTCCCCCTGGAAGCTCCCTCGTGCGCT
CTCCTGTTCCGACCCTGCCGCTTACCGGATACCTGTCCGCCTTTCTCCCTTCGGGAAGCGTGGCGCTTTC
TCATAGCTCACGCTGTAGGTATCTCAGTTCGGTGTAGGTCGTTCGCTCCAAGCTGGGCTGTGTGCACGAA
CCCCCCGTTCAGCCCGACCGCTGCGCCTTATCCGGTAACTATCGTCTTGAGTCCAACCCGGTAAGACACG
ACTTATCGCCACTGGCAGCAGCCACTGGTAACAGGATTAGCAGAGCGAGGTATGTAGGCGGTGCTACAGA
GTTCTTGAAGTGGTGGCCTAACTACGGCTACACTAGAAGAACAGTATTTGGTATCTGCGCTCTGCTGAAG
CCAGTTACCTTCGGAAAAAGAGTTGGTAGCTCTTGATCCGGCAAACAAACCACCGCTGGTAGCGGTGGTT
TTTTTGTTTGCAAGCAGCAGATTACGCGCAGAAAAAAAGGATCTCAAGAAGATCCTTTGATCTTTTCTAC
GGGGTCTGACGCTCAGTGGAACGAAAACTCACGTTAAGGGATTTTGGTCATGAGATTATCAAAAAGGATC
TTCACCTAGATCCTTTTAAATTAAAAATGAAGTTTTAAATCAATCTAAAGTATATATGAGTAAACTTGGT
CTGACAGTTACCAATGCTTAATCAGTGAGGCACCTATCTCAGCGATCTGTCTATTTCGTTCATCCATAGT
TGCCTGACTCCCCGTCGTGTAGATAACTACGATACGGGAGGGCTTACCATCTGGCCCCAGTGCTGCAATG
ATACCGCGAGACCCACGCTCACCGGCTCCAGATTTATCAGCAATAAACCAGCCAGCCGGAAGGGCCGAGC
GCAGAAGTGGTCCTGCAACTTTATCCGCCTCCATCCAGTCTATTAATTGTTGCCGGGAAGCTAGAGTAAG
TAGTTCGCCAGTTAATAGTTTGCGCAACGTTGTTGCCATTGCTACAGGCATCGTGGTGTCACGCTCGTCG
TTTGGTATGGCTTCATTCAGCTCCGGTTCCCAACGATCAAGGCGAGTTACATGATCCCCCATGTTGTGCA
AAAAAGCGGTTAGCTCCTTCGGTCCTCCGATCGTTGTCAGAAGTAAGTTGGCCGCAGTGTTATCACTCAT
GGTTATGGCAGCACTGCATAATTCTCTTACTGTCATGCCATCCGTAAGATGCTTTTCTGTGACTGGTGAG
TACTCAACCAAGTCATTCTGAGAATAGTGTATGCGGCGACCGAGTTGCTCTTGCCCGGCGTCAATACGGG
ATAATACCGCGCCACATAGCAGAACTTTAAAAGTGCTCATCATTGGAAAACGTTCTTCGGGGCGAAAACT
CTCAAGGATCTTACCGCTGTTGAGATCCAGTTCGATGTAACCCACTCGTGCACCCAACTGATCTTCAGCA
TCTTTTACTTTCACCAGCGTTTCTGGGTGAGCAAAAACAGGAAGGCAAAATGCCGCAAAAAAGGGAATAA
GGGCGACACGGAAATGTTGAATACTCATACTCTTCCTTTTTCAATATTATTGAAGCATTTATCAGGGTTA
TTGTCTCATGAGCGGATACATATTTGAATGTATTTAGAAAAATAAACAAATAGGGGTTCCGCGCACATTT
CCCCGAAAAGTGCCACCTGACGTCGACGGATCGGGAGATCTCCCGATCCCCTATGGTGCACTCTCAGTAC
AATCTGCTCTGATGCCGCATAGTTAAGCCAGTATCTGCTCCCTGCTTGTGTGTTGGAGGTCGCTGAGTAG
TGCGCGAGCAAAATTTAAGCTACAACAAGGCAAGGCTTGACCGACAATTGCATGAAGAATCTGCTTAGGG
TTAGGCGTTTTGCGCTGCTTCGCGATGTACGGGCCAGATATACGCGTTGACATTGATTATTGACTAGTTA
TTAATAGTAATCAATTACGGGGTCATTAGTTCATAGCCCATATATGGAGTTCCGCGTTACATAACTTACG
GTAAATGGCCCGCCTGGCTGACCGCCCAACGACCCCCGCCCATTGACGTCAATAATGACGTATGTTCCCA
TAGTAACGCCAATAGGGACTTTCCATTGACGTCAATGGGTGGAGTATTTACGGTAAACTGCCCACTTGGC
AGTACATCAAGTGTATCATATGCCAAGTACGCCCCCTATTGACGTCAATGACGGTAAATGGCCCGCCTGG
CATTATGCCCAGTACATGACCTTATGGGACTTTCCTACTTGGCAGTACATCTACGTATTAGTCATCGCTA
TTACCATGGTGATGCGGTTTTGGCAGTACATCAATGGGCGTGGATAGCGGTTTGACTCACGGGGATTTCC
AAGTCTCCACCCCATTGACGTCAATGGGAGTTTGTTTTGGCACCAAAATCAACGGGACTTTCCAAAATGT
CGTAACAACTCCGCCCCATTGACGCAAATGGGCGGTAGGCGTGTACGGTGGGAGGTCTATATAAGCAGCG
CGTTTTGCCTGTACTGGGTCTCTCTGGTTAGACCAGATCTGAGCCTGGGAGCTCTCTGGCTAACTAGGGA
ACCCACTGCTTAAGCCTCAATAAAGCTTGCCTTGAGTGCTTCAAGTAGTGTGTGCCCGTCTGTTGTGTGA
CTCTGGTAACTAGAGATCCCTCAGACCCTTTTAGTCAGTGTGGAAAATCTCTAGCAGTGGCGCCCGAACA
GGGACTTGAAAGCGAAAGGGAAACCAGAGGAGCTCTCTCGACGCAGGACTCGGCTTGCTGAAGCGCGCAC
GGCAAGAGGCGAGGGGCGGCGACTGGTGAGTACGCCAAAAATTTTGACTAGCGGAGGCTAGAAGGAGAGA
GATGGGTGCGAGAGCGTCAGTATTAAGCGGGGGAGAATTAGATCGCGATGGGAAAAAATTCGGTTAAGGC
CAGGGGGAAAGAAAAAATATAAATTAAAACATATAGTATGGGCAAGCAGGGAGCTAGAACGATTCGCAGT
TAATCCTGGCCTGTTAGAAACATCAGAAGGCTGTAGACAAATACTGGGACAGCTACAACCATCCCTTCAG
ACAGGATCAGAAGAACTTAGATCATTATATAATACAGTAGCAACCCTCTATTGTGTGCATCAAAGGATAG
AGATAAAAGACACCAAGGAAGCTTTAGACAAGATAGAGGAAGAGCAAAACAAAAGTAAGACCACCGCACA
GCAAGCGGCCGCTGATCTTCAGACCTGGAGGAGGAGATATGAGGGACAATTGGAGAAGTGAATTATATAA
ATATAAAGTAGTAAAAATTGAACCATTAGGAGTAGCACCCACCAAGGCAAAGAGAAGAGTGGTGCAGAGA
GAAAAAAGAGCAGTGGGAATAGGAGCTTTGTTCCTTGGGTTCTTGGGAGCAGCAGGAAGCACTATGGGCG
CAGCGTCAATGACGCTGACGGTACAGGCCAGACAATTATTGTCTGGTATAGTGCAGCAGCAGAACAATTT
GCTGAGGGCTATTGAGGCGCAACAGCATCTGTTGCAACTCACAGTCTGGGGCATCAAGCAGCTCCAGGCA
AGAATCCTGGCTGTGGAAAGATACCTAAAGGATCAACAGCTCCTGGGGATTTGGGGTTGCTCTGGAAAAC
TCATTTGCACCACTGCTGTGCCTTGGAATGCTAGTTGGAGTAATAAATCTCTGGAACAGATTTGGAATCA
CACGACCTGGATGGAGTGGGACAGAGAAATTAACAATTACACAAGCTTAATACACTCCTTAATTGAAGAA
TCGCAAAACCAGCAAGAAAAGAATGAACAAGAATTATTGGAATTAGATAAATGGGCAAGTTTGTGGAATT
GGTTTAACATAACAAATTGGCTGTGGTATATAAAATTATTCATAATGATAGTAGGAGGCTTGGTAGGTTT
AAGAATAGTTTTTGCTGTACTTTCTATAGTGAATAGAGTTAGGCAGGGATATTCACCATTATCGTTTCAG
ACCCACCTCCCAACCCCGAGGGGACCCGACAGGCCCGAAGGAATAGAAGAAGAAGGTGGAGAGAGAGACA
GAGACAGATCCATTCGATTAGTGAACGGATCGGCACTGCGTGCGCCAATTCTGCAGACAAATGGCAGTAT
TCATCCACAATTTTAAAAGAAAAGGGGGGATTGGGGGGTACAGTGCAGGGGAAAGAATAGTAGACATAAT
AGCAACAGACATACAAACTAAAGAATTACAAAAACAAATTACAAAAATTCAAAATTTTCGGGTTTATTAC
AGGGACAGCAGAGATCCAGTTTGGTTAATTAGCTAGCTGCAAAGATGGATAAAGTTTTAAACAGAGAGGA
ATCTTTGCAGCTAATGGACCTTCTAGGTCTTGAAAGGAGTGGGAATTGGCTCCGGTGCCCGTCAGTGGGC
AGAGCGCACATCGCCCACAGTCCCCGAGAAGTTGGGGGGAGGGGTCGGCAATTGAACCGGTGCCTAGAGA
AGGTGGCGCGGGGTAAACTGGGAAAGTGATGTCGTGTACTGGCTCCGCCTTTTTCCCGAGGGTGGGGGAG
AACCGTATATAAGTGCAGTAGTCGCCGTGAACGTTCTTTTTCGCAACGGGTTTGCCGCCAGAACACAGGT
AAGTGCCGTGTGTGGTTCCCGCGGGCCTGGCCTCTTTACGGGTTATGGCCCTTGCGTGCCTTGAATTACT
TCCACCTGGCTGCAGTACGTGATTCTTGATCCCGAGCTTCGGGTTGGAAGTGGGTGGGAGAGTTCGAGGC
CTTGCGCTTAAGGAGCCCCTTCGCCTCGTGCTTGAGTTGAGGCCTGGCCTGGGCGCTGGGGCCGCCGCGT
GCGAATCTGGTGGCACCTTCGCGCCTGTCTCGCTGCTTTCGATAAGTCTCTAGCCATTTAAAATTTTTGA
TGACCTGCTGCGACGCTTTTTTTCTGGCAAGATAGTCTTGTAAATGCGGGCCAAGATCTGCACACTGGTA
TTTCGGTTTTTGGGGCCGCGGGCGGCGACGGGGCCCGTGCGTCCCAGCGCACATGTTCGGCGAGGCGGGG
CCTGCGAGCGCGGCCACCGAGAATCGGACGGGGGTAGTCTCAAGCTGGCCGGCCTGCTCTGGTGCCTGGC
CTCGCGCCGCCGTGTATCGCCCCGCCCTGGGCGGCAAGGCTGGCCCGGTCGGCACCAGTTGCGTGAGCGG
AAAGATGGCCGCTTCCCGGCCCTGCTGCAGGGAGCTCAAAATGGAGGACGCGGCGCTCGGGAGAGCGGGC
GGGTGAGTCACCCACACAAAGGAAAAGGGCCTTTCCGTCCTCAGCCGTCGCTTCATGTGACTCCACGGAG
TACCGGGCGCCGTCCAGGCACCTCGATTAGTTCTCGAGCTTTTGGAGTACGTCGTCTTTAGGTTGGGGGG
AGGGGTTTTATGCGATGGAGTTTCCCCACACTGAGTGGGTGGAGACTGAAGTTAGGCCAGCTTGGCACTT
GATGTAATTCTCCTTGGAATTTGCCCTTTTTGAGTTTGGATCTTGGTTCATTCTCAAGCCTCAGACAGTG
GTTCAAAGTTTTTTTCTTCCATTTCAGGTGTCGTGACGTACGGCCACCATGAAAAGGCCGGCGGCCACGA
AAAAGGCCGGCCAGGCAAAAAAGAAAAAGGACAAGAAGTACAGCATCGGCCTGGCCATCGGCACCAACTC
TGTGGGCTGGGCCGTGATCACCGACGAGTACAAGGTGCCCAGCAAGAAATTCAAGGTGCTGGGCAACACC
GACCGGCACAGCATCAAGAAGAACCTGATCGGAGCCCTGCTGTTCGACAGCGGCGAAACAGCCGAGGCCA
CCCGGCTGAAGAGAACCGCCAGAAGAAGATACACCAGACGGAAGAACCGGATCTGCTATCTGCAAGAGAT
CTTCAGCAACGAGATGGCCAAGGTGGACGACAGCTTCTTCCACAGACTGGAAGAGTCCTTCCTGGTGGAA
GAGGATAAGAAGCACGAGCGGCACCCCATCTTCGGCAACATCGTGGACGAGGTGGCCTACCACGAGAAGT
ACCCCACCATCTACCACCTGAGAAAGAAACTGGTGGACAGCACCGACAAGGCCGACCTGCGGCTGATCTA
TCTGGCCCTGGCCCACATGATCAAGTTCCGGGGCCACTTCCTGATCGAGGGCGACCTGAACCCCGACAAC
AGCGACGTGGACAAGCTGTTCATCCAGCTGGTGCAGACCTACAACCAGCTGTTCGAGGAAAACCCCATCA
ACGCCAGCGGCGTGGACGCCAAGGCCATCCTGTCTGCCAGACTGAGCAAGAGCAGACGGCTGGAAAATCT
GATCGCCCAGCTGCCCGGCGAGAAGAAGAATGGCCTGTTCGGCAACCTGATTGCCCTGAGCCTGGGCCTG
ACCCCCAACTTCAAGAGCAACTTCGACCTGGCCGAGGATGCCAAACTGCAGCTGAGCAAGGACACCTACG
ACGACGACCTGGACAACCTGCTGGCCCAGATCGGCGACCAGTACGCCGACCTGTTTCTGGCCGCCAAGAA
CCTGTCCGACGCCATCCTGCTGAGCGACATCCTGAGAGTGAACACCGAGATCACCAAGGCCCCCCTGAGC
GCCTCTATGATCAAGAGATACGACGAGCACCACCAGGACCTGACCCTGCTGAAAGCTCTCGTGCGGCAGC
AGCTGCCTGAGAAGTACAAAGAGATTTTCTTCGACCAGAGCAAGAACGGCTACGCCGGCTACATTGACGG
CGGAGCCAGCCAGGAAGAGTTCTACAAGTTCATCAAGCCCATCCTGGAAAAGATGGACGGCACCGAGGAA
CTGCTCGTGAAGCTGAACAGAGAGGACCTGCTGCGGAAGCAGCGGACCTTCGACAACGGCAGCATCCCCC
ACCAGATCCACCTGGGAGAGCTGCACGCCATTCTGCGGCGGCAGGAAGATTTTTACCCATTCCTGAAGGA
CAACCGGGAAAAGATCGAGAAGATCCTGACCTTCCGCATCCCCTACTACGTGGGCCCTCTGGCCAGGGGA
AACAGCAGATTCGCCTGGATGACCAGAAAGAGCGAGGAAACCATCACCCCCTGGAACTTCGAGGAAGTGG
TGGACAAGGGCGCTTCCGCCCAGAGCTTCATCGAGCGGATGACCAACTTCGATAAGAACCTGCCCAACGA
GAAGGTGCTGCCCAAGCACAGCCTGCTGTACGAGTACTTCACCGTGTATAACGAGCTGACCAAAGTGAAA
TACGTGACCGAGGGAATGAGAAAGCCCGCCTTCCTGAGCGGCGAGCAGAAAAAGGCCATCGTGGACCTGC
TGTTCAAGACCAACCGGAAAGTGACCGTGAAGCAGCTGAAAGAGGACTACTTCAAGAAAATCGAGTGCTT
CGACTCCGTGGAAATCTCCGGCGTGGAAGATCGGTTCAACGCCTCCCTGGGCACATACCACGATCTGCTG
AAAATTATCAAGGACAAGGACTTCCTGGACAATGAGGAAAACGAGGACATTCTGGAAGATATCGTGCTGA
CCCTGACACTGTTTGAGGACAGAGAGATGATCGAGGAACGGCTGAAAACCTATGCCCACCTGTTCGACGA
CAAAGTGATGAAGCAGCTGAAGCGGCGGAGATACACCGGCTGGGGCAGGCTGAGCCGGAAGCTGATCAAC
GGCATCCGGGACAAGCAGTCCGGCAAGACAATCCTGGATTTCCTGAAGTCCGACGGCTTCGCCAACAGAA
ACTTCATGCAGCTGATCCACGACGACAGCCTGACCTTTAAAGAGGACATCCAGAAAGCCCAGGTGTCCGG
CCAGGGCGATAGCCTGCACGAGCACATTGCCAATCTGGCCGGCAGCCCCGCCATTAAGAAGGGCATCCTG
CAGACAGTGAAGGTGGTGGACGAGCTCGTGAAAGTGATGGGCCGGCACAAGCCCGAGAACATCGTGATCG
AAATGGCCAGAGAGAACCAGACCACCCAGAAGGGACAGAAGAACAGCCGCGAGAGAATGAAGCGGATCGA
AGAGGGCATCAAAGAGCTGGGCAGCCAGATCCTGAAAGAACACCCCGTGGAAAACACCCAGCTGCAGAAC
GAGAAGCTGTACCTGTACTACCTGCAGAATGGGCGGGATATGTACGTGGACCAGGAACTGGACATCAACC
GGCTGTCCGACTACGATGTGGACCACATCGTGCCTCAGAGCTTTCTGAAGGACGACTCCATCGACAACAA
GGTGCTGACCAGAAGCGACAAGGCCCGGGGCAAGAGCGACAACGTGCCCTCCGAAGAGGTCGTGAAGAAG
ATGAAGAACTACTGGCGGCAGCTGCTGAACGCCAAGCTGATTACCCAGAGAAAGTTCGACAATCTGACCA
AGGCCGAGAGAGGCGGCCTGAGCGAACTGGATAAGGCCGGCTTCATCAAGAGACAGCTGGTGGAAACCCG
GCAGATCACAAAGCACGTGGCACAGATCCTGGACTCCCGGATGAACACTAAGTACGACGAGAATGACAAG
CTGATCCGGGAAGTGAAAGTGATCACCCTGAAGTCCAAGCTGGTGTCCGATTTCCGGAAGGATTTCCAGT
TTTACAAAGTGCGCGAGATCAACAACTACCACCACGCCCACGACGCCTACCTGAACGCCGTCGTGGGAAC
CGCCCTGATCAAAAAGTACCCTAAGCTGGAAAGCGAGTTCGTGTACGGCGACTACAAGGTGTACGACGTG
CGGAAGATGATCGCCAAGAGCGAGCAGGAAATCGGCAAGGCTACCGCCAAGTACTTCTTCTACAGCAACA
TCATGAACTTTTTCAAGACCGAGATTACCCTGGCCAACGGCGAGATCCGGAAGCGGCCTCTGATCGAGAC
AAACGGCGAAACCGGGGAGATCGTGTGGGATAAGGGCCGGGATTTTGCCACCGTGCGGAAAGTGCTGAGC
ATGCCCCAAGTGAATATCGTGAAAAAGACCGAGGTGCAGACAGGCGGCTTCAGCAAAGAGTCTATCCTGC
CCAAGAGGAACAGCGATAAGCTGATCGCCAGAAAGAAGGACTGGGACCCTAAGAAGTACGGCGGCTTCGA
CAGCCCCACCGTGGCCTATTCTGTGCTGGTGGTGGCCAAAGTGGAAAAGGGCAAGTCCAAGAAACTGAAG
AGTGTGAAAGAGCTGCTGGGGATCACCATCATGGAAAGAAGCAGCTTCGAGAAGAATCCCATCGACTTTC
TGGAAGCCAAGGGCTACAAAGAAGTGAAAAAGGACCTGATCATCAAGCTGCCTAAGTACTCCCTGTTCGA
GCTGGAAAACGGCCGGAAGAGAATGCTGGCCTCTGCCGGCGAACTGCAGAAGGGAAACGAACTGGCCCTG
CCCTCCAAATATGTGAACTTCCTGTACCTGGCCAGCCACTATGAGAAGCTGAAGGGCTCCCCCGAGGATA
ATGAGCAGAAACAGCTGTTTGTGGAACAGCACAAGCACTACCTGGACGAGATCATCGAGCAGATCAGCGA
GTTCTCCAAGAGAGTGATCCTGGCCGACGCTAATCTGGACAAAGTGCTGTCCGCCTACAACAAGCACCGG
GATAAGCCCATCAGAGAGCAGGCCGAGAATATCATCCACCTGTTTACCCTGACCAATCTGGGAGCCCCTG
CCGCCTTCAAGTACTTTGACACCACCATCGACCGGAAGAGGTACACCAGCACCAAAGAGGTGCTGGACGC
CACCCTGATCCACCAGAGCATCACCGGCCTGTACGAGACACGGATCGACCTGTCTCAGCTGGGAGGCGAC
AGCGCTGGAGGAGGTGGAAGCGGAGGAGGAGGAAGCGGAGGAGGAGGTAGCGGACCTAAGAAAAAGAGGA
AGGTGGCGGCCGCTGGATCCGGACGGGCTGACGCATTGGACGATTTTGATCTGGATATGCTGGGAAGTGA
CGCCCTCGATGATTTTGACCTTGACATGCTTGGTTCGGATGCCCTTGATGACTTTGACCTCGACATGCTC
GGCAGTGACGCCCTTGATGATTTCGACCTGGACATGCTGATTAACTGTACCGGCAGTGGAGAGGGCAGAG
GAAGTCTGCTAACATGCGGTGACGTCGAGGAGAATCCTGGCCCAATGGTGAGCAAGGGTGAGGAGCTGAT
TAAGGAGAACATGCACATGAAGCTGTACATGGAGGGCACCGTGGACAACCATCACTTCAAGTGCACATCC
GAGGGCGAAGGCAAGCCCTACGAGGGCACCCAGACCATGAGAATCAAGGTGGTCGAGGGCGGCCCTCTCC
CCTTCGCCTTCGACATCCTGGCTACTAGCTTCCTCTACGGCAGCAAGACCTTCATCAACCACACCCAGGG
CATCCCCGACTTCTTCAAGCAGTCCTTCCCTGAGGGCTTCACATGGGAGAGAGTCACCACATACGAAGAC
GGGGGCGTGCTGACCGCTACCCAGGACACCAGCCTCCAGGACGGCTGCCTCATCTACAACGTCAAGATCA
GAGGGGTGAACTTCACATCCAACGGCCCTGTGATGCAGAAGAAAACACTCGGCTGGGAGGCCTTCACCGA
GACGCTGTACCCCGCTGACGGCGGCCTGGAAGGCAGAAACGACATGGCCCTGAAGCTCGTGGGCGGGAGC
CATCTGATCGCAAACGCCAAGACCACATATAGATCCAAGAAACCCGCTAAGAACCTCAAGATGCCTGGCG
TCTACTATGTGGACTACAGACTGGAAAGAATCAAGGAGGCCAACAACGAGACCTACGTCGAGCAGCACGA
GGTGGCAGTGGCCAGATACTGCGACCTCCCTAGCAAACTGGGGCACAAGCTTAATTGAGAATTCGATATC
AAGCTTATCGGTAATCAACCTCTGGATTACAAAATTTGTGAAAGATTGACTGGTATTCTTAACTATGTTG
CTCCTTTTACGCTATGTGGATACGCTGCTTTAATGCCTTTGTATCATGCTATTGCTTCCCGTATGGCTTT
CATTTTCTCCTCCTTGTATAAATCCTGGTTGCTGTCTCTTTATGAGGAGTTGTGGCCCGTTGTCAGGCAA
CGTGGCGTGGTGTGCACTGTGTTTGCTGACGCAACCCCCACTGGTTGGGGCATTGCCACCACCTGTCAGC
TCCTTTCCGGGACTTTCGCTTTCCCCCTCCCTATTGCCACGGCGGAACTCATCGCCGCCTGCCTTGCCCG
CTGCTGGACAGGGGCTCGGCTGTTGGGCACTGACAATTCCGTGGTGTTGTCGGGGAAATCATCGTCCTTT
CCTTGGCTGCTCGCCTGTGTTGCCACCTGGATTCTGCGCGGGACGTCCTTCTGCTACGTCCCTTCGGCCC
TCAATCCAGCGGACCTTCCTTCCCGCGGCCTGCTGCCGGCTCTGCGGCCTCTTCCGCGTCTTCGCCTTCG
CCCTCAGACGAGTCGGATCTCCCTTTGGGCCGCCTCCCCGCATCGATACCGTCGACCTCGAGACCTAGAA
AAACATGGAGCAATCACAAGTAGCAATACAGCAGCTACCAATGCTGATTGTGCCTGGCTAGAAGCACAAG
AGGAGGAGGAGGTGGGTTTTCCAGTCACACCTCAGGTACCTTTAAGACCAATGACTTACAAGGCAGCTGT
AGATCTTAGCCACTTTTTAAAAGAAAAGGGGGGACTGGAAGGGCTAATTCACTCCCAACGAAGACAAGAT
ATCCTTGATCTGTGGATCTACCACACACAAGGCTACTTCCCTGATTGGCAGAACTACACACCAGGGCCAG
GGATCAGATATCCACTGACCTTTGGATGGTGCTACAAGCTAGTACCAGTTGAGCAAGAGAAGGTAGAAGA
AGCCAATGAAGGAGAGAACACCCGCTTGTTACACCCTGTGAGCCTGCATGGGATGGATGACCCGGAGAGA
GAAGTATTAGAGTGGAGGTTTGACAGCCGCCTAGCATTTCATCACATGGCCCGAGAGCTGCATCCGGACT
GTACTGGGTCTCTCTGGTTAGACCAGATCTGAGCCTGGGAGCTCTCTGGCTAACTAGGGAACCCACTGCT
TAAGCCTCAATAAAGCTTGCCTTGAGTGCTTCAAGTAGTGTGTGCCCGTCTGTTGTGTGACTCTGGTAAC
TAGAGATCCCTCAGACCCTTTTAGTCAGTGTGGAAAATCTCTAGCAGGGCCCGTTTAAACCCGCTGATCA
GCCTCGACTGTGCCTTCTAGTTGCCAGCCATCTGTTGTTTGCCCCTCCCCCGTGCCTTCCTTGACCCTGG
AAGGTGCCACTCCCACTGTCCTTTCCTAATAAAATGAGGAAATTGCATCGCATTGTCTGAGTAGGTGTCA
TTCTATTCTGGGGGGTGGGGTGGGGCAGGACAGCAAGGGGGAGGATTGGGAAGACAATAGCAGGCATGCT
GGGGATGCGGTGGGCTCTATGGCTTCTGAGGCGGAAAGAACCAGCTGGGGCTCTAGGGGGTATCCCC
[124 nt withheld, positions 13998-14121]
C
[91 nt withheld, positions 14123-14213]
A
[49 nt withheld, positions 14215-14263]
CCTTTGACGTTGGAGTCCACGTTCTTT
[37 nt withheld, positions 14291-14327]
ACCCTATCTCGGTCTATTCTTTTGATTTATAAGGGATTTTGCCGATTTCGGCCTATTGGTTAAAAAATGA
GCT
Features (pLannotate 1.2.2; 33 found; start..end, strand, type, name):
     40..369     +  promoter       SV40 promoter: SV40 enhancer and early promoter
    417..464     +  promoter       EM7 promoter: synthetic bacterial promoter&nbsp
    483..857     +  CDS            BleoR: antibiotic-binding protein; Sh ble from Streptoalloteichus hindustanus; confers resistance to bleomycin, phleomycin, and Zeocin™
    867..992     +  CDS            ble (fragment): BLE_KLEPN - Experimental evidence at protein level: Swiss-Prot protein existence level 1. Binding protein with a strong affinity to the bleomycin family of antibiotics. Binds to CL990; an antimitotic-antibiotic compound. From Klebsiella pneumoniae.
    987..1108    +  polyA_signal   SV40 poly(A) signal: SV40 polyadenylation signal
   1179..1201    -  protein_bind   lac operator (fragment): The lac repressor binds to the lac operator to inhibit transcription in E. coli. This inhibition can be relieved by adding lactose or isopropyl-β-D-thiogalactopyranoside (IPTG). lac repressor encoded by lacI
   1205..1235    -  promoter       lac promoter: promoter for the E. coli lac operon
   1250..1271    -  protein_bind   CAP binding site: CAP binding activates transcription in the presence of cAMP. E. coli catabolite activator protein
   1284..1376    -  CDS            lacI (fragment): lac repressor; lacI; The lac repressor binds to the lac operator to inhibit transcription in E. coli. This inhibition can be relieved by adding lactose or isopropyl-β-D-thiogalactopyranoside (IPTG).
   1559..2147    -  rep_origin     ori: high-copy-number ColE1/pMB1/pBR322/pUC origin of replication
   2318..3178    -  CDS            AmpR: β-lactamase; bla; confers resistance to ampicillin, carbenicillin, and related antibiotics
   3179..3283    -  promoter       AmpR promoter: bla
   3342..3394    -  misc_feature   bom (fragment): basis of mobility region from pBR322
   3549..3928    +  enhancer       CMV enhancer: human cytomegalovirus immediate early enhancer
   3929..4128    +  promoter       CMV promoter: human cytomegalovirus (CMV) immediate early promoter
   4146..4326    +  LTR            5' LTR (truncated): truncated 5' long terminal repeat (LTR) from HIV-1
   4373..4498    +  misc_feature   HIV-1 Ψ: packaging signal of human immunodeficiency virus type 1
   4482..4845    +  CDS            HIV-1 gag (fragment): gag protein from human immunodeficiency virus 1; gag
   4991..5224    +  misc_feature   RRE: The Rev response element (RRE) of HIV-1 allows for Rev-dependent mRNA export from the nucleus to the cytoplasm.
   5601..5701    +  CDS            Rev (fragment): human immunodeficiency virus 1 (HIV-1) Rev protein; rev; enhances nuclear export of unspliced and incompletely spliced viral mRNAs
   5751..5868    +  misc_feature   cPPT/CTS: central polypurine tract and central termination sequence of HIV-1
   5925..5991    +  CDS            small t antigen (fragment): SV40 (simian virus 40) small t antigen
   5998..7176    +  promoter       EF-1α promoter: strong constitutive promoter for human elongation factor EF-1α
   7192..7239    +  CDS            nucleoplasmin NLS: bipartite nuclear localization signal from nucleoplasmin
   7239..11340   +  CDS            dCas9 (fragment): catalytically dead mutant of the Cas9 endonuclease from the Streptococcus pyogenes Type II CRISPR/Cas system RNA-guided DNA-binding protein that lacks endonuclease activity due to the D10A mutation in the RuvC catalytic domain and the N863A mutation in the HNH catalytic domain
  11665..12375   +  CDS            mTagBFP2: mTagBFP2 is a basic (constitutively fluorescent) blue fluorescent protein published in 2011, derived from Entacmaea quadricolor. It is reported to be a very rapidly-maturing monomer with very low acid sensitivity.
  12379..12400   +  misc_feature   MCS (fragment): pBluescript multiple cloning site
  12403..12991   +  misc_feature   WPRE: woodchuck hepatitis virus posttranscriptional regulatory element
  12928..13509   +  CDS            nef (fragment): NEF_HV1H2 - Experimental evidence at protein level: Swiss-Prot protein existence level 1. Extracellular Nef protein targets CD4(+) T-lymphocytes for apoptosis by interacting with CXCR4 surface receptors. From Human immunodeficiency virus type 1 group M subtype B (isolate HXB2) (HIV-1).
  13516..13696   +  LTR            5' LTR (truncated): truncated 5' long terminal repeat (LTR) from HIV-1
  13728..13952   +  polyA_signal   bGH poly(A) signal: bovine growth hormone polyadenylation signal
  13956..13977   +  promoter       SV40 promoter (fragment): SV40 enhancer and early promoter
  13998..26      +  rep_origin     f1 ori (across the origin) (sequence partly withheld): f1 bacteriophage origin of replication; arrow indicates direction of (+) strand synthesis
