[The description below was written by a language model from this plasmid's Addgene catalogue record and pLannotate feature annotations shown in this document.]
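Description:
pLenti Vp64-dCas9 T2A mTagBFP2 is a lentiviral mammalian expression vector of about 14.4 kb built on a pLenti backbone, intended to deliver a dCas9-based transcriptional activator (CRISPRa) into mammalian cells. It is propagated in E. coli through a high-copy ColE1/pUC-type origin with ampicillin selection (AmpR), and it also carries an f1 origin. Outside the viral region, an SV40 promoter/EM7 promoter pair drives a bleomycin-family (Zeocin) resistance gene followed by an SV40 polyadenylation signal. The lentiviral genome is arranged in the third-generation style: a CMV enhancer/promoter replaces the U3 region upstream of a truncated HIV-1 5' LTR, followed by the Ψ packaging signal with a partial gag sequence, the Rev response element for Rev-dependent nuclear export of the genomic RNA, and the cPPT/CTS. A second truncated LTR and a bGH poly(A) signal close the transfer cassette.

The payload is transcribed from the human EF-1α promoter. The annotated coding region begins with a nucleoplasmin bipartite nuclear localization signal and continues into catalytically dead Streptococcus pyogenes Cas9, which binds guide RNA-specified DNA targets without cutting. An mTagBFP2 blue fluorescent protein follows, and a WPRE downstream enhances transcript expression. The VP64 activation domain and the T2A self-cleaving peptide named in the catalogue entry were not called by the automated annotation. An unannotated gap between dCas9 and mTagBFP2 could accommodate them, but their exact placement cannot be confirmed from the feature table. By design, T2A would yield the activator and the fluorescent marker as separate proteins from one transcript, allowing transduced cells to be identified or sorted by blue fluorescence. No guide RNA cassette is annotated, so guides would need to be supplied separately.
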