Addgene plasmid #171052: pLenti Vp64-dCas9 T2A mTagBFP2
Purpose: Expression of Vp64-dCas9 activation system
Depositing lab: Agnel Sfeir. Depositing organization: NYU Grossman School of Medicine. Publication: Alternative splicing is a developmental switch for hTERT expression. Penev A, Bazley A, Shen M, Boeke JD, Savage SA, Sfeir A. Mol Cell. 2021 Apr 6. pii: S1097-2765(21)00228-8. doi: 10.1016/j.molcel.2021.03.033. PubMed 33852895.
Backbone
  Vector backbone: pLenti
  Vector type: Mammalian Expression, Lentiviral
Growth in bacteria
  Bacterial resistance: Ampicillin, 100 μg/mL
  Growth temperature: 30°C
  Growth strain: NEB Stable
  Copy number: High Copy
Gene/Insert
  Gene/Insert name: Vp64-dCas9 T2A mTagBFP2
  Species: H. sapiens (human)
  Cloning method: Unknown
  Sequencing primers: 5′ CTCGAGCTTTTGGAGTACGTCG
Terms and licenses: Academic/Nonprofit Terms; Industry Terms: Not Available to Industry
How to cite: pLenti Vp64-dCas9 T2A mTagBFP2 was a gift from Agnel Sfeir (Addgene plasmid # 171052 ; http://n2t.net/addgene:171052 ; RRID:Addgene_171052)
